>Addgene plasmid #221569 | POC1344 | addgene full sequence | sequence record 465754 | Addgene NGS Result
CACTCTGTGACTTGGTCTCAGCAAGGGGTTCTACGTGGCTAGTTAAATAGGTGCGTGATGCAAGATTTAT
ACTAGATTTTTCAAATTTGGTCCGTATCTTGGAAACATGGGGCTGGCCGTCCACTATCTTGGTATGCGGT
CGTTGTACTGGGAAATTAAGATGCCATTGTTGGTACTCACGTGTGTATATGAGGCTGTTTGTATCCATGT
AGTGACGGTGGAGTAACAAGATGTTACGAAGTAGGAATTTCGGGGTAGGTATCGAAGGATTAGATCATTC
AGGCCTTCTTGCATCCGGCTCAGCCTGTGTACTATGAGACCAAGTCACGAAGTGGTTTAAACTATCAGTG
TTTGACAGGATATATTGGCGGGTAAACCTAAGAGAAAAGAGCGTTTATTAGAATAATCGGATATTTAAAA
GGGCGTGAAAAGGTTTATCCGTTCGTCCATTTGTATGTGCATGCCAACCACAGGGTTCCCCAGATCAGGC
GCTGGCTGCTGAACCCCCAGCCGGAACTGACCCCACAAGGCCCTAGCGTTTGCAATGCACCAGGTCATCA
TTGACCCAGGCGTGTTCCACCAGGCCGCTGCCTCGCAACTCTTCGCAGGCTTCGCCGACCTGCTCGCGCC
ACTTCTTCACGCGGGTGGAATCCGATCCGCACATGAGGCGGAAGGTTTCCAGCTTGAGCGGGTACGGCTC
CCGGTGCGAGCTGAAATAGTCGAACATCCGTCGGGCCGTCGGCGACAGCTTGCGGTACTTCTCCCATATG
AATTTCGTGTAGTGGTCGCCAGCAAACAGCACGACGATTTCCTCGTCGATCAGGACCTGGCAACGGGACG
TTTTCTTGCCACGGTCCAGGACGCGGAAGCGGTGCAGCAGCGACACCGATTCCAGGTGCCCAACGCGGTC
GGACGTGAAGCCCATCGCCGTCGCCTGTAGGCGCGACAGGCATTCCTCGGCCTTCGTGTAATACCGGCCA
TTGATCGACCAGCCCAGGTCCTGGCAAAGCTCGTAGAACGTGAAGGTGATCGGCTCGCCGATAGGGGTGC
GCTTCGCGTACTCCAACACCTGCTGCCACACCAGTTCGTCATCGTCGGCCCGCAGCTCGACGCCGGTGTA
GGTGATCTTCACGTCCTTGTTGACGTGGAAAATGACCTTGTTTTGCAGCGCCTCGCGCGGGATTTTCTTG
TTGCGCGTGGTGAACAGGGCAGAGCGGGCCGTGTCGTTTGGCATCGCTCGCATCGTGTCCGGCCACGGCG
CAATATCGAACAAGGAAAGCTGCATTTCCTTGATCTGCTGCTTCGTGTGTTTCAGCAACGCGGCCTGCTT
GGCCTCGCTGACCTGTTTTGCCAGGTCCTCGCCGGCGGTTTTTCGCTTCTTGGTCGTCATAGTTCCTCGC
GTGTCGATGGTCATCGACTTCGCCAAACCTGCCGCCTCCTGTTCAAGACGACGCGAACGCTCCACGGCGG
CCGATGGCGCGGGCAGGGCAGGGGGAGCCAGTTGCACGCTGTCGCGCTCGATCTTGGCCGTAGCTTGCTG
GACCATCGAGCCGACGGACTGGAAGGTTTCGCGGGGCGCACGCATGACGGTGCGGCTTGCGATGGTTTCG
GCATCCTCGGCGGAAAACCCCGCGTCGATCAGTTCTTGCCTGTATGCCTTCCGGTCAAACGTCCGATTCA
TTCACCCTCCTTGCGGGATTGCCCCGACTCACGCCGGGGCAATGTGCCCTTATTCCTGATTTGACCCGCC
TGGTGCCTTGGTGTCCAGATAATCCACCTTATCGGCAATGAAGTCGGTCCCGTAGACCGTCTGGCCGTCC
TTCTCGTACTTGGTATTCCGAATCTTGCCCTGCACGAATACCAGCGACCCCTTGCCCAAATACTTGCCGT
GGGCCTCGGCCTGAGAGCCAAAACACTTGATGCGGAAGAAGTCGGTGCGCTCCTGCTTGTCGCCGGCATC
GTTGCGCCACATCTAGGATCTGCCAGGAACCGTAAAAAGGCCGCGTTGCTGGCGTTTTTCCATAGGCTCC
GCCCCCCTGACGAGCATCACAAAAATCGACGCTCAAGTCAGAGGTGGCGAAACCCGACAGGACTATAAAG
ATACCAGGCGTTTCCCCCTGGAAGCTCCCTCGTGCGCTCTCCTGTTCCGACCCTGCCGCTTACCGGATAC
CTGTCCGCCTTTCTCCCTTCGGGAAGCGTGGCGCTTTCTCATAGCTCACGCTGTAGGTATCTCAGTTCGG
TGTAGGTCGTTCGCTCCAAGCTGGGCTGTGTGCACGAACCCCCCGTTCAGCCCGACCGCTGCGCCTTATC
CGGTAACTATCGTCTTGAGTCCAACCCGGTAAGACACGACTTATCGCCACTGGCAGCAGCCACTGGTAAC
AGGATTAGCAGAGCGAGGTATGTAGGCGGTGCTACAGAGTTCTTGAAGTGGTGGCCTAACTACGGCTACA
CTAGAAGAACAGTATTTGGTATCTGCGCTCTGCTGAAGCCAGTTACCTTCGGAAAAAGAGTTGGTAGCTC
TTGATCCGGCAAACAAACCACCGCTGGTAGCGGTGGTTTTTTTGTTTGCAAGCAGCAGATTACGCGCAGA
AAAAAAGGATCTCAAGAAGATCCTTTGATCTTTTCTACGGGGTCTGACGCTCAGTGGAACGAAAACTCAC
GTTAAGGGATTTTGGTCATGAGATTATCAAAAAGGATCTTCACCTAGATCCTTTTAAATTAAAAATGAAG
TTTTAAATCAATCTAAAGTATATATGAGTAAACTTGGTCTGACAGCTAAAACAATTCATCCAGTAAAATA
TAATATTTTATTTTCTCCCAATCAGGCTTGATCCCCAGTAAGTCAAAAAATAGCTCGACATACTGTTCTT
CCCCGATATCCTCCCTGAGCGACCGGACGCAGAAGGCAATGTCATACCACTTGTCCGCCCTGCCGCTTCT
CCCAAGATCAATAAAGCCACTTACTTTGCCATCTTTCACAAAGATGTTGCTGTCTCCCAGGTCGCCGTGG
GAAAAGACAAGTTCCTCTTCGGGCTTTTCCGTCTTTAAAAAATCATACAGCTCGCGCGGATCTTTAAATG
GAGTGTCCTCTTCCCAGTTTTCGCAATCCACATCGGCCAGATCGTTATTCAGTAAGTAATCCAATTCGGC
TAAGCGGCTGTCTAAGCTATTCGTATAGGGACAATCCGATATGTCGATGGAGTGAAAGAGCCTGATGCAC
TCCGCATACAGCTCGATAATCTTTTCAGGGCTTTGTTCATCTTCATACTCTTCCGAGCAAAGGACGCCAT
CGGCCTCACTCATGAGCAGATTGCTCCAGCCATCATGCCGTTCAAAGTGCAGGACCTTTGGAACAGGCAG
CTTTCCTTCCAGCCATAGCATCATGTCCTTTTCCCGTTCCACATCATAGGTGGTCCCTTTATACCGGCTG
TCCGTCATTTTTAAATATAGGTTTTCATTTTCTCCCACCAGCTTATATACCTTAGCAGGAGACATTCCTT
CCGTATCTTTTACGCAGCGGTATTTTTCGATCAGTTTTTTCAATTCCGGTGATATTCTCATTTTAGCCAT
ACTCTTCCTTTTTCAATATTATTGAAGCATTTATCAGGGTTATTGTCTCATGAGCGGATACATATTTGAA
TGTATTTAGAAAAATAAACAAATAGGGGTTCCGCGCACGAATTGGCCAGCGCTGCCATTTTTGGGGTGAG
GCCGTTCGCGGCCGAGGGGCGCAGCCCCTGGGGGGATGGGAGGCCCGCGTTAGCGGGCCGGGAGGGTTCG
AGAAGGGGGGGCACCCCCCTTCGGCGTGCGCGGTCACGCGCACAGGGCGCAGCCCTGGTTAAAAACAAGG
TTTATAAATATTGGTTTAAAAGCAGGTTAAAAGACAGGTTAGCGGTGGCCGAAAAACGGGCGGAAACCCT
TGCAAATGCTGGATTTTCTGCCTGTGGACAGCCCCTCAAATGTCAATAGGTGCGCCCCTCATCTGTCAGC
ACTCTGCCCCTCAAGTGTCAAGGATCGCGCCCCTCATCTGTCAGTAGTCGCGCCCCTCAAGTGTCAATAC
CGCAGGGCACTTATCCCCAGGCTTGTCCACATCATCTGTGGGAAACTCGCGTAAAATCAGGCGTTTTCGC
CGATTTGCGAGGCTGGCCAGCTCCACGTCGCCGGCCGAAATCGAGCCTGCCCCTCATCTGTCAACGCCGC
GCCGGGTGAGTCGGCCCCTCAAGTGTCAACGTCCGCCCCTCATCTGTCAGTGAGGGCCAAGTTTTCCGCG
AGGTATCCACAACGCCGGCGGCCGCGGTGTCTCGCACACGGCTTCGACGGCGTTTCTGGCGCGTTTGCAG
GGCCATAGACGGCCGCCAGCCCAGCGGCGAGGGCAACCAGCCCGGTGAGCGTCGCAAAGGAGATCCTGAT
CTGACTGATGGGCTGCCTGTATCGAGTGGTGATTTTGTGCCGAGCTGCCGGTCGGGGAGCTGTTGGCTGG
CTGGTGGCAGGATATATTGTGGTGTAAACAAATTGACGCTTAGACAACTTAATAACACATTGCGGACGTT
TTTAATGTACTGGGGTGGATGCAGTGGGCCC
Features (pLannotate 1.2.2; 8 found; start..end, strand, type, name):
    353..377     +  misc_feature   RB T-DNA repeat: right border repeat from nopaline C58 T-DNA
    489..509     -  CDS            TetR (fragment): tetracycline resistance regulatory protein; tetR
    536..1681    -  CDS            trfA: TRFA_ECOLX - Experimental evidence at protein level: Swiss-Prot protein existence level 1. Also involved in plasmid copy number control, promoting intermolecular coupling of protein bound iterons at oriV, which inhibits replication initiation. From Escherichia coli.
   2017..2605    -  rep_origin     ori: high-copy-number ColE1/pMB1/pBR322/pUC origin of replication
   2776..3570    -  CDS            KanR: aminoglycoside phosphotransferase; aphA-3; confers resistance to kanamycin
   3571..3675    -  promoter       AmpR promoter: bla
   3762..4393    -  rep_origin     oriV: incP origin of replication
   4485..4509    +  misc_feature   LB T-DNA repeat: left border repeat from nopaline C58 T-DNA
