[The description below was written by a language model from this plasmid's Addgene catalogue record and pLannotate feature annotations shown in this document.]
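Description:
POC1344 is a small synthetic-biology donor plasmid built on a self-made derivative of pICH47732, a Golden Gate/MoClo-style level 1 binary vector backbone. The total size is 4,581 bp, of which about 4.3 kb is backbone. It is maintained in E. coli at high copy through a ColE1/pUC-type origin and selected with kanamycin. The resistance gene is an aphA-3 aminoglycoside phosphotransferase, annotated directly downstream of the bla (AmpR) promoter, which presumably drives it. The backbone also retains its broad-host-range binary vector machinery: the incP oriV origin, the trfA replication initiator gene that acts on it, and the nopaline C58 T-DNA left and right border repeats. These elements would allow replication in Agrobacterium and define a transferable T-DNA region, but nothing in the record indicates they are used here. A short annotated TetR fragment is only a backbone remnant.

The payload is a 289 bp DNA fragment flanked by BsaI sites, described as "Insert 2". The record does not state what the fragment encodes, and the feature table annotates nothing in it. By position, the unannotated region spanning the sequence's numbering origin between the left and right borders is likely to hold the insert. BsaI is a type IIS enzyme that cuts outside its recognition site, so digestion releases the fragment with defined overhangs and leaves the recognition sequences behind in the backbone. The stated purpose is to supply this fragment for assembly into the construct POC1355, as part of the UniClo system for scarless hierarchical DNA assembly without sequence constraint. POC1344 is therefore a part-storage and assembly intermediate rather than an expression vector. The depositor comments nevertheless recommend the DH10B strain for its use, while the listed growth strain is DH5alpha.
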