Addgene plasmid #221569: POC1344
Purpose: Plasmid containing the Insert 2 to be assembled in POC1355
Depositing lab: Christopher A. O'Callaghan. Depositing organization: University of Oxford. Publication: UniClo: scarless hierarchical DNA assembly without sequence constraint. Flores-Fernandez CN, Lin D, Robins K, O'Callaghan CA. Nucleic Acids Res. 2025 Jun 20;53(12):gkaf548. doi: 10.1093/nar/gkaf548. PubMed 40548934.
Backbone
  Vector backbone: pICH47732
  Backbone manufacturer: Self-made
  Backbone size w/o insert (bp): 4291
  Total vector size (bp): 4581
  Vector type: Synthetic Biology
Growth in bacteria
  Bacterial resistance: Kanamycin, 50 μg/mL
  Growth temperature: 37°C
  Growth strain: DH5alpha
  Copy number: High Copy
Gene/Insert
  Gene/Insert name: DNA fragment flanked by BsaI sites
  Insert size (bp): 289
Terms and licenses: Academic/Nonprofit Terms; Industry Terms: Not Available to Industry
Depositor comments: The DH10B strain should be used for expression of this plasmid.
How to cite: POC1344 was a gift from Christopher A. O'Callaghan (Addgene plasmid # 221569 ; http://n2t.net/addgene:221569 ; RRID:Addgene_221569)
